>Addgene plasmid #201123 | plex_307-3xflag-ccdb-blasticidin | addgene full sequence | sequence record 396322 | Addgene NGS Result
CTCGAGGCCTGCAGGTGCAAAGATGGATAAAGTTTTAAACAGAGAGGAATCTTTGCAGCTAATGGACCTT
CTAGGTCTTGAAAGGAGTGGGAATTGGCTCCGGTGCCCGTCAGTGGGCAGAGCGCACATCGCCCACAGTC
CCCGAGAAGTTGGGGGGAGGGGTCGGCAATTGAACCGGTGCCTAGAGAAGGTGGCGCGGGGTAAACTGGG
AAAGTGATGTCGTGTACTGGCTCCGCCTTTTTCCCGAGGGTGGGGGAGAACCGTATATAAGTGCAGTAGT
CGCCGTGAACGTTCTTTTTCGCAACGGGTTTGCCGCCAGAACACAGGTAAGTGCCGTGTGTGGTTCCCGC
GGGCCTGGCCTCTTTACGGGTTATGGCCCTTGCGTGCCTTGAATTACTTCCACCTGGCTGCAGTACGTGA
TTCTTGATCCCGAGCTTCGGGTTGGAAGTGGGTGGGAGAGTTCGAGGCCTTGCGCTTAAGGAGCCCCTTC
GCCTCGTGCTTGAGTTGAGGCCTGGCCTGGGCGCTGGGGCCGCCGCGTGCGAATCTGGTGGCACCTTCGC
GCCTGTCTCGCTGCTTTCGATAAGTCTCTAGCCATTTAAAATTTTTGATGACCTGCTGCGACGCTTTTTT
TCTGGCAAGATAGTCTTGTAAATGCGGGCCAAGATCTGCACACTGGTATTTCGGTTTTTGGGGCCGCGGG
CGGCGACGGGGCCCGTGCGTCCCAGCGCACATGTTCGGCGAGGCGGGGCCTGCGAGCGCGGCCACCGAGA
ATCGGACGGGGGTAGTCTCAAGCTGGCCGGCCTGCTCTGGTGCCTGGCCTCGCGCCGCCGTGTATCGCCC
CGCCCTGGGCGGCAAGGCTGGCCCGGTCGGCACCAGTTGCGTGAGCGGAAAGATGGCCGCTTCCCGGCCC
TGCTGCAGGGAGCTCAAAATGGAGGACGCGGCGCTCGGGAGAGCGGGCGGGTGAGTCACCCACACAAAGG
AAAAGGGCCTTTCCGTCCTCAGCCGTCGCTTCATGTGACTCCACGGAGTACCGGGCGCCGTCCAGGCACC
TCGATTAGTTCTCGAGCTTTTGGAGTACGTCGTCTTTAGGTTGGGGGGAGGGGTTTTATGCGATGGAGTT
TCCCCACACTGAGTGGGTGGAGACTGAAGTTAGGCCAGCTTGGCACTTGATGTAATTCTCCTTGGAATTT
GCCCTTTTTGAGTTTGGATCTTGGTTCATTCTCAAGCCTCAGACAGTGGTTCAAAGTTTTTTTCTTCCAT
TTCAGGTGTCGTGAGGCTAGCACCCTTGCCACCATGGACTACAAAGACCATGACGGTGATTATAAAGATC
ATGACATCGATTACAAGGATGACGATGACAAGGGTGGACCAGGTGGTGGACATCAAACAAGTTTGTACAA
AAAAGCTGAACGAGAAACGTAAAATGATATAAATATCAATATATTAAATTAGATTTTGCATAAAAAACAG
ACTACATAATACTGTAAAACACAACATATCCAGTCACTATGGCGGCCGCATTAGGCACCCCAGGCTTTAC
ACTTTATGCTTCCGGCTCGTATAATGTGTGGATTTTGAGTTAGGATCCGTCGAGATTTTCAGGAGCTAAG
GAAGCTAAAATGGAGAAAAAAATCACTGGATATACCACCGTTGATATATCCCAATGGCATCGTAAAGAAC
ATTTTGAGGCATTTCAGTCAGTTGCTCAATGTACCTATAACCAGACCGTTCAGCTGGATATTACGGCCTT
TTTAAAGACCGTAAAGAAAAATAAGCACAAGTTTTATCCGGCCTTTATTCACATTCTTGCCCGCCTGATG
AATGCTCATCCGGAATTCCGTATGGCAATGAAAGACGGTGAGCTGGTGATATGGGATAGTGTTCACCCTT
GTTACACCGTTTTCCATGAGCAAACTGAAACGTTTTCATCGCTCTGGAGTGAATACCACGACGATTTCCG
GCAGTTTCTACACATATATTCGCAAGATGTGGCGTGTTACGGTGAAAACCTGGCCTATTTCCCTAAAGGG
TTTATTGAGAATGTGTTTTTCGTCTCAGCCAATCCCTGGGTGAGTTTCACCAGTTTTGATTTAAACGTGG
CCAATATGGACAACTTCTTCGCCCCCGTTTTCACCATGGGCAAATATTATACGCAAGGCGACAAGGTGCT
GATGCCGCTGGCGATTCAGGTTCATCATGCCGTTTGTGATGGCTTCCATGTCGGCAGAATGCTTAATGAA
TTACAACAGTACTGCGATGAGTGGCAGGCGGGGCGTAATCTAGAGGATCCGGCTTACTAAGAGCCAGATA
ACAGTACGCGTATTTGCGCGCTGATTTTTGCGGTATAAGAATATATACTGATATGTATACCCGAAGTATG
TCAAAAAGAGGTATGCTATGAAGCAGCGTATTACAGTGACAGTTGACAGCGACAGCTATCAGTTGCTCAA
GGCATATATGATGTCAATATCTCCGGTCTGGTAAGCACAACCATGCAGAATGAAGCCCGTCGTCTGCGTG
CCGAACGCTGGAAAGCGGAAAATCAGGAAGGGATGGCTGAGGTCGCCCGGTTTATTGAAATGAACGGCTC
TTTTGCTGACGAGAACAGGGGCTGGTGAAATGCAGTTTAAGGTTTACACCTATAAAAGAGAGAGCCGTTA
TCGTCTGTTTGTGGATGTACAGAGTGATATTATTGACACGCCCGGGCGACGGATGGTGATCCCCCTGGCC
AGTGCACGTCTGCTGTCAGATAAAGTCCCCCGTGAACTTTACCCGGTGGTGCATATCGGGGATGAAAGCT
GGCGCATGATGACCACCGATATGGCCAGTGTGCCGGTCTCCGTTATCGGGGAAGAAGTGGCTGATCTCAG
CCACCGCGAAAATGACATCAAAAACGCCATTAACCTGATGTTCTGGGGAATATAAATGTCAGGCTCCCTT
ATACACAGCCAGTCTGCAGGTCGACCATAGTGACTGGATACGTTGTGTTTTACAGTATTATGTAGTCTGT
TTTTTATGCAAAATCTAATTTAATATATTGATATTTATATCATTTTACGTTTCTCGTTCAGCTTTCTTGT
ACAAAGTGGTTGATATCGGTAAGCCTATCCCTAACCCTCTCCTCGGTCTCGATTCTACGTAGTAATGAAC
TAGTACCGGTTAAGTCGACAATCAACGCGTTAAGTCGACAATCAACCTCTGGATTACAAAATTTGTGAAA
GATTGACTGGTATTCTTAACTATGTTGCTCCTTTTACGCTATGTGGATACGCTGCTTTAATGCCTTTGTA
TCATGCTATTGCTTCCCGTATGGCTTTCATTTTCTCCTCCTTGTATAAATCCTGGTTGCTGTCTCTTTAT
GAGGAGTTGTGGCCCGTTGTCAGGCAACGTGGCGTGGTGTGCACTGTGTTTGCTGACGCAACCCCCACTG
GTTGGGGCATTGCCACCACCTGTCAGCTCCTTTCCGGGACTTTCGCTTTCCCCCTCCCTATTGCCACGGC
GGAACTCATCGCCGCCTGCCTTGCCCGCTGCTGGACAGGGGCTCGGCTGTTGGGCACTGACAATTCCGTG
GTGTTGTCGGGGAAATCATCGTCCTTTCCTTGGCTGCTCGCCTGTGTTGCCACCTGGATTCTGCGCGGGA
CGTCCTTCTGCTACGTCCCTTCGGCCCTCAATCCAGCGGACCTTCCTTCCCGCGGCCTGCTGCCGGCTCT
GCGGCCTCTTCCGCGTCTTCGCCTTCGCCCTCAGACGAGTCGGATCTCCCTTTGGGCCGCCTCCCCGCGT
CGACTTTAAGACCAATGACTTACAAGGCAGCTGTAGATCTTAGCCACTTTTTAAAAGAAAAGGGGGGACT
GGAAGGGCTAATTCACTCCCAACGAAGACAAGATCTGCTTTTTGCTTGTACTGGGTCTCTCTGGTTAGAC
CAGATCTGAGCCTGGGAGCTCTCTGGCTAACTAGGGAACCCACTGCTTAAGCCTCAATAAAGCTTGCCTT
GAGTGCTTCAAGTAGTGTGTGCCCGTCTGTTGTGTGACTCTGGTAACTAGAGATCCCTCAGACCCTTTTA
GTCAGTGTGGAAAATCTCTAGCAGTACGTATAGTAGTTCATGTCATCTTATTATTCAGTATTTATAACTT
GCAAAGAAATGAATATCAGAGAGTGAGAGGAACTTGTTTATTGCAGCTTATAATGGTTACAAATAAAGCA
ATAGCATCACAAATTTCACAAATAAAGCATTTTTTTCACTGCATTCTAGTTGTGGTTTGTCCAAACTCAT
CAATGTATCTTATCATGTCTGGCTCTAGCTATCCCGCCCCTAACTCCGCCCATCCCGCCCCTAACTCCGC
CCAGTTCCGCCCATTCTCCGCCCCATGGCTGACTAATTTTTTTTATTTATGCAGAGGCCGAGGCCGCCTC
GGCCTCTGAGCTATTCCAGAAGTAGTGAGGAGGCTTTTTTGGAGGCCTAGGGACGTACCCAATTCGCCCT
ATAGTGAGTCGTATTACGCGCGCTCACTGGCCGTCGTTTTACAACGTCGTGACTGGGAAAACCCTGGCGT
TACCCAACTTAATCGCCTTGCAGCACATCCCCCTTTCGCCAGCTGGCGTAATAGCGAAGAGGCCCGCACC
GATCGCCCTTCCCAACAGTTGCGCAGCCTGAATGGCGAATGGG
[124 nt withheld, positions 4664-4787]
C
[91 nt withheld, positions 4789-4879]
A
[49 nt withheld, positions 4881-4929]
CCTTTGACGTTGGAGTCCACGTTCTTT
[37 nt withheld, positions 4957-4993]
ACCCTATCTCGGTCTATTCTTTTGATTTATAAGGGATTTTGCCGATTTCGGCCTATTGGTTAAAAAATGA
GCTGATTTAACAAAAATTTAACGCGAATTTTAACAAAATATTAACGCTTACAATTTAGGTGGCACTTTTC
GGGGAAATGTGCGCGGAACCCCTATTTGTTTATTTTTCTAAATACATTCAAATATGTATCCGCTCATGAG
ACAATAACCCTGATAAATGCTTCAATAATATTGAAAAAGGAAGAGTATGAGTATTCAACATTTCCGTGTC
GCCCTTATTCCCTTTTTTGCGGCATTTTGCCTTCCTGTTTTTGCTCACCCAGAAACGCTGGTGAAAGTAA
AAGATGCTGAAGATCAGTTGGGTGCACGAGTGGGTTACATCGAACTGGATCTCAACAGCGGTAAGATCCT
TGAGAGTTTTCGCCCCGAAGAACGTTTTCCAATGATGAGCACTTTTAAAGTTCTGCTATGTGGCGCGGTA
TTATCCCGTATTGACGCCGGGCAAGAGCAACTCGGTCGCCGCATACACTATTCTCAGAATGACTTGGTTG
AGTACTCACCAGTCACAGAAAAGCATCTTACGGATGGCATGACAGTAAGAGAATTATGCAGTGCTGCCAT
AACCATGAGTGATAACACTGCGGCCAACTTACTTCTGACAACGATCGGAGGACCGAAGGAGCTAACCGCT
TTTTTGCACAACATGGGGGATCATGTAACTCGCCTTGATCGTTGGGAACCGGAGCTGAATGAAGCCATAC
CAAACGACGAGCGTGACACCACGATGCCTGTAGCAATGGCAACAACGTTGCGCAAACTATTAACTGGCGA
ACTACTTACTCTAGCTTCCCGGCAACAATTAATAGACTGGATGGAGGCGGATAAAGTTGCAGGACCACTT
CTGCGCTCGGCCCTTCCGGCTGGCTGGTTTATTGCTGATAAATCTGGAGCCGGTGAGCGTGGGTCTCGCG
GTATCATTGCAGCACTGGGGCCAGATGGTAAGCCCTCCCGTATCGTAGTTATCTACACGACGGGGAGTCA
GGCAACTATGGATGAACGAAATAGACAGATCGCTGAGATAGGTGCCTCACTGATTAAGCATTGGTAACTG
TCAGACCAAGTTTACTCATATATACTTTAGATTGATTTAAAACTTCATTTTTAATTTAAAAGGATCTAGG
TGAAGATCCTTTTTGATAATCTCATGACCAAAATCCCTTAACGTGAGTTTTCGTTCCACTGAGCGTCAGA
CCCCGTAGAAAAGATCAAAGGATCTTCTTGAGATCCTTTTTTTCTGCGCGTAATCTGCTGCTTGCAAACA
AAAAAACCACCGCTACCAGCGGTGGTTTGTTTGCCGGATCAAGAGCTACCAACTCTTTTTCCGAAGGTAA
CTGGCTTCAGCAGAGCGCAGATACCAAATACTGTTCTTCTAGTGTAGCCGTAGTTAGGCCACCACTTCAA
GAACTCTGTAGCACCGCCTACATACCTCGCTCTGCTAATCCTGTTACCAGTGGCTGCTGCCAGTGGCGAT
AAGTCGTGTCTTACCGGGTTGGACTCAAGACGATAGTTACCGGATAAGGCGCAGCGGTCGGGCTGAACGG
GGGGTTCGTGCACACAGCCCAGCTTGGAGCGAACGACCTACACCGAACTGAGATACCTACAGCGTGAGCT
ATGAGAAAGCGCCACGCTTCCCGAAGGGAGAAAGGCGGACAGGTATCCGGTAAGCGGCAGGGTCGGAACA
GGAGAGCGCACGAGGGAGCTTCCAGGGGGAAACGCCTGGTATCTTTATAGTCCTGTCGGGTTTCGCCACC
TCTGACTTGAGCGTCGATTTTTGTGATGCTCGTCAGGGGGGCGGAGCCTATGGAAAAACGCCAGCAACGC
GGCCTTTTTACGGTTCCTGGCCTTTTGCTGGCCTTTTGCTCACATGTTCTTTCCTGCGTTATCCCCTGAT
TCTGTGGATAACCGTATTACCGCCTTTGAGTGAGCTGATACCGCTCGCCGCAGCCGAACGACCGAGCGCA
GCGAGTCAGTGAGCGAGGAAGCGGAAGAGCGCCCAATACGCAAACCGCCTCTCCCCGCGCGTTGGCCGAT
TCATTAATGCAGCTGGCACGACAGGTTTCCCGACTGGAAAGCGGGCAGTGAGCGCAACGCAATTAATGTG
AGTTAGCTCACTCATTAGGCACCCCAGGCTTTACACTTTATGCTTCCGGCTCGTATGTTGTGTGGAATTG
TGAGCGGATAACAATTTCACACAGGAAACAGCTATGACCATGATTACGCCAAGCGCGCAATTAACCCTCA
CTAAAGGGAACAAAAGCTGGAGCTGCAAGCTTAATGTAGTCTTATGCAATACTCTTGTAGTCTTGCAACA
TGGTAACGATGAGTTAGCAACATGCCTTACAAGGAGAGAAAAAGCACCGTGCATGCCGATTGGTGGAAGT
AAGGTGGTACGATCGTGCCTTATTAGGAAGGCAACAGACGGGTCTGACATGGATTGGACGAACCACTGAA
TTGCCGCATTGCAGAGATATTGTATTTAAGTGCCTAGCTCGATACATAAACGGGTCTCTCTGGTTAGACC
AGATCTGAGCCTGGGAGCTCTCTGGCTAACTAGGGAACCCACTGCTTAAGCCTCAATAAAGCTTGCCTTG
AGTGCTTCAAGTAGTGTGTGCCCGTCTGTTGTGTGACTCTGGTAACTAGAGATCCCTCAGACCCTTTTAG
TCAGTGTGGAAAATCTCTAGCAGTGGCGCCCGAACAGGGACTTGAAAGCGAAAGGGAAACCAGAGGAGCT
CTCTCGACGCAGGACTCGGCTTGCTGAAGCGCGCACGGCAAGAGGCGAGGGGCGGCGACTGGTGAGTACG
CCAAAAATTTTGACTAGCGGAGGCTAGAAGGAGAGAGATGGGTGCGAGAGCGTCAGTATTAAGCGGGGGA
GAATTAGATCGCGATGGGAAAAAATTCGGTTAAGGCCAGGGGGAAAGAAAAAATATAAATTAAAACATAT
AGTATGGGCAAGCAGGGAGCTAGAACGATTCGCAGTTAATCCTGGCCTGTTAGAAACATCAGAAGGCTGT
AGACAAATACTGGGACAGCTACAACCATCCCTTCAGACAGGATCAGAAGAACTTAGATCATTATATAATA
CAGTAGCAACCCTCTATTGTGTGCATCAAAGGATAGAGATAAAAGACACCAAGGAAGCTTTAGACAAGAT
AGAGGAAGAGCAAAACAAAAGTAAGACCACCGCACAGCAAGCGGCCGCTGATCTTCAGACCTGGAGGAGG
AGATATGAGGGACAATTGGAGAAGTGAATTATATAAATATAAAGTAGTAAAAATTGAACCATTAGGAGTA
GCACCCACCAAGGCAAAGAGAAGAGTGGTGCAGAGAGAAAAAAGAGCAGTGGGAATAGGAGCTTTGTTCC
TTGGGTTCTTGGGAGCAGCAGGAAGCACTATGGGCGCAGCGTCAATGACGCTGACGGTACAGGCCAGACA
ATTATTGTCTGGTATAGTGCAGCAGCAGAACAATTTGCTGAGGGCTATTGAGGCGCAACAGCATCTGTTG
CAACTCACAGTCTGGGGCATCAAGCAGCTCCAGGCAAGAATCCTGGCTGTGGAAAGATACCTAAAGGATC
AACAGCTCCTGGGGATTTGGGGTTGCTCTGGAAAACTCATTTGCACCACTGCTGTGCCTTGGAATGCTAG
TTGGAGTAATAAATCTCTGGAACAGATTTGGAATCACACGACCTGGATGGAGTGGGACAGAGAAATTAAC
AATTACACAAGCTTAATACACTCCTTAATTGAAGAATCGCAAAACCAGCAAGAAAAGAATGAACAAGAAT
TATTGGAATTAGATAAATGGGCAAGTTTGTGGAATTGGTTTAACATAACAAATTGGCTGTGGTATATAAA
ATTATTCATAATGATAGTAGGAGGCTTGGTAGGTTTAAGAATAGTTTTTGCTGTACTTTCTATAGTGAAT
AGAGTTAGGCAGGGATATTCACCATTATCGTTTCAGACCCACCTCCCAACCCCGAGGGGACCCATGCATT
GCATCTCAATTAGTCAGCAACCAGGTGTGGAAAGTCCCCAGGCTCCCCAGCAGGCAGAAGTATGCAAAGC
ATGCGTCTCAATTAGTCAGCAACCATAGTCCCGCCCCTAACTCCGCCCATCCCGCCCCTAACTCCGCCCA
GTTCCGCCCATTCTCCGCCCCATGGCTGACTAATTTTTTTTATTTATGCAGAGGCCGAGGCCGCCTCGGC
CTCTGAGCTATTCCAGAAGTAGTGAGGAGGCTTTTTTGGAGGCCTAGGCTTTTGCAAAAAGCTTTCTAGA
GGTACCGTGGCCACCATGGCCAAGCCTTTGTCTCAAGAAGAATCCACCCTCATTGAAAGAGCAACGGCTA
CAATCAACAGCATCCCCATCTCTGAAGACTACAGCGTCGCCAGCGCAGCTCTCTCTAGCGACGGCCGCAT
CTTCACTGGTGTCAATGTATATCATTTTACTGGGGGACCTTGTGCAGAACTCGTGGTGCTGGGCACTGCT
GCTGCTGCGGCAGCTGGCAACCTGACTTGTATCGTCGCGATCGGAAATGAGAACAGGGGCATCTTGAGCC
CCTGCGGACGGTGCCGACAGGTGCTTCTCGATCTGCATCCTGGGATCAAAGCCATAGTGAAGGACAGTGA
TGGACAGCCGACGGCAGTTGGGATTCGTGAATTGCTGCCCTCTGGTTATGTGTGGGAGGGCTAAGTTAAC
GAATTCTAGATCTTGAGACAAATGGCAGTATTCATCCACAATTTTAAAAGAAAAGGGGGGATTGGGGGGT
ACAGTGCAGGGGAAAGAATAGTAGACATAATAGCAACAGACATACAAACTAAAGAATTACAAAAACAAAT
TACAAAAATTCAAAATTTTCGGGTTTATTACAGGGACAGCAGAGATCCACTTTGGCGCCGG
Features (pLannotate 1.2.2; 39 found; start..end, strand, type, name):
     23..89      +  CDS            small t antigen (fragment): SV40 (simian virus 40) small t antigen
     96..1274    +  promoter       EF-1α promoter: strong constitutive promoter for human elongation factor EF-1α
   1297..1362    +  CDS            3xFLAG: three tandem FLAG® epitope tags, followed by an enterokinase cleavage site
   1387..1511    +  protein_bind   attR1: mutant version of attR; recombination site for the Gateway® LR reaction LR Clonase™
   1536..1566    +  promoter       lac UV5 promoter: E. coli lac promoter with an "up" mutation
   1590..1619    +  promoter       cat promoter (fragment): promoter of the E. coli cat gene encoding chloramphenicol acetyltransferase
   1620..2300    +  CDS            CmR: chloramphenicol acetyltransferase confers resistance to chloramphenicol
   2457..2615    +  CDS            ccdA (fragment): CCDA_ECO57 - Also known as H, letA. Experimental evidence at protein level: Swiss-Prot protein existence level 1. Antitoxin component of a type II toxin-antitoxin (TA) system which inhibits the post-segregational killing (PSK) of plasmid-free cells, also referred to as a plasmid addiction system. Binds to and blocks the activity of CcdB; will also remove bound CcdB protein from the CcdB-GyrA complex by forming a CcdA-CcdB complex, a process termed rejuvenation. Functions as a transcriptional corepressor for the ccdAB operon, repression also requires CcdB (By similarity). From Escherichia coli
   2620..2925    +  CDS            ccdB: CcdB, a bacterial toxin that poisons DNA gyrase; ccdB; Plasmids containing the ccdB gene cannot be propagated in standard E. coli strains.
   2966..3087    -  protein_bind   attR3: mutant version of attR; recombination site for the Gateway® LR reaction LR Clonase™
   3069..3089    -  protein_bind   attB2: mutant version of attB; core recombination site for the Gateway® BP reaction BP Clonase™
   3098..3139    +  CDS            V5 tag: epitope tag from simian virus 5
   3190..3778    +  misc_feature   WPRE: woodchuck hepatitis virus posttranscriptional regulatory element
   3829..3848    +  misc_feature   cPPT/CTS (fragment): central polypurine tract and central termination sequence of HIV-1
   3850..4083    +  LTR            3' LTR (ΔU3): self-inactivating 3' long terminal repeat (LTR) from HIV-1
   4161..4282    +  polyA_signal   SV40 poly(A) signal: SV40 polyadenylation signal
   4322..4457    +  rep_origin     SV40 ori: SV40 origin of replication
   4478..4496    -  promoter       T7 promoter: promoter for bacteriophage T7 RNA polymerase
   4504..4659    +  CDS            lacZα (fragment): LacZα fragment of β-galactosidase; lacZ fragment
   4664..5092    +  rep_origin     f1 ori (sequence partly withheld): f1 bacteriophage origin of replication; arrow indicates direction of (+) strand synthesis
   5145..5249    +  promoter       AmpR promoter: bla
   5250..6110    +  CDS            AmpR: β-lactamase; bla; confers resistance to ampicillin, carbenicillin, and related antibiotics
   6281..6869    +  rep_origin     ori: high-copy-number ColE1/pMB1/pBR322/pUC origin of replication
   7052..7144    +  CDS            lacI (fragment): lac repressor; lacI; The lac repressor binds to the lac operator to inhibit transcription in E. coli. This inhibition can be relieved by adding lactose or isopropyl-β-D-thiogalactopyranoside (IPTG).
   7157..7178    +  protein_bind   CAP binding site: CAP binding activates transcription in the presence of cAMP. E. coli catabolite activator protein
   7193..7223    +  promoter       lac promoter: promoter for the E. coli lac operon
   7231..7247    +  protein_bind   lac operator: The lac repressor binds to the lac operator to inhibit transcription in E. coli. This inhibition can be relieved by adding lactose or isopropyl-β-D-thiogalactopyranoside (IPTG). lac repressor encoded by lacI
   7292..7310    +  promoter       T3 promoter: promoter for bacteriophage T3 RNA polymerase
   7338..7564    +  promoter       RSV promoter: Rous sarcoma virus enhancer/promoter
   7565..7745    +  LTR            5' LTR (truncated): truncated 5' long terminal repeat (LTR) from HIV-1
   7792..7917    +  misc_feature   HIV-1 Ψ: packaging signal of human immunodeficiency virus type 1
   7901..8264    +  CDS            HIV-1 gag (fragment): gag protein from human immunodeficiency virus 1; gag
   8410..8643    +  misc_feature   RRE: The Rev response element (RRE) of HIV-1 allows for Rev-dependent mRNA export from the nucleus to the cytoplasm.
   9020..9046    +  CDS            Rev (fragment): human immunodeficiency virus 1 (HIV-1) Rev protein; rev; enhances nuclear export of unspliced and incompletely spliced viral mRNAs
   9053..9076    +  promoter       SV40 promoter (fragment): SV40 early promoter
   9077..9148    +  promoter       SV40 promoter (fragment): SV40 enhancer and early promoter
   9172..9307    +  rep_origin     SV40 ori: SV40 origin of replication
   9349..9747    +  CDS            BSD: blasticidin S deaminase; Aspergillus terreus BSD; confers resistance to blasticidin
   9795..9912    +  misc_feature   cPPT/CTS: central polypurine tract and central termination sequence of HIV-1
