[The description below was written by a language model from this plasmid's Addgene catalogue record and pLannotate feature annotations shown in this document.]
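Description:
plex_307-3xflag-ccdb-blasticidin is an empty Gateway destination vector derived from pLEX_307. The catalogue lists it simply as a mammalian expression vector, but the feature table shows a third-generation, self-inactivating HIV-1 lentiviral architecture. An RSV promoter drives a truncated 5' LTR, followed by the Ψ packaging signal, a gag fragment, the RRE, a cPPT/CTS, a WPRE and a ΔU3 3' LTR with a downstream SV40 poly(A) signal. In E. coli it replicates from a high-copy ColE1/pUC-type origin and carries AmpR; an f1 origin is also present. Because the cloning cassette contains the gyrase toxin gene ccdB together with a chloramphenicol resistance gene, the unrecombined plasmid is maintained in a ccdB-tolerant strain under combined ampicillin and chloramphenicol selection.

The expression unit consists of the strong constitutive human EF-1α promoter, a 3xFLAG coding sequence and then the Gateway cassette, in which att recombination sites flank CmR and ccdB. The downstream site is annotated as attR3 with an overlapping attB2 core. An LR reaction with an entry clone replaces the CmR/ccdB cassette with an open reading frame, and ccdB counter-selects non-recombinant plasmids in standard strains. The inserted gene is then expressed with an N-terminal 3xFLAG tag for detection or immunoprecipitation. A V5 tag sequence lies just downstream of the cassette, so it could be appended to inserts lacking a stop codon, although the record does not list it as a tag. A separate SV40 early promoter drives blasticidin S deaminase within the proviral region, allowing blasticidin selection of transduced or transfected mammalian cells. The vector is suited to making stable cell lines that express FLAG-tagged proteins of interest.
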