Addgene plasmid #201123: plex_307-3xflag-ccdb-blasticidin
Purpose: (Empty Backbone) pLEX_307 plasmid with N-terminal FLAG tag and blasticidin marker
Depositing lab: Alejandro Chavez. Depositing organization: University of California, San Diego (UCSD).
Backbone
  Vector backbone: plex_307
  Backbone size (bp): 9954
  Vector type: Mammalian Expression
  Promoter: EF-1α
  Selectable markers: Blasticidin
  Tag / fusion protein: 3xFLAG (N terminal on insert)
Growth in bacteria
  Bacterial resistance: Chloramphenicol and Ampicillin, 25 & 100 μg/mL
  Growth temperature: 30°C
  Growth strain: ccdB Survival
  Copy number: High Copy
Terms and licenses: Academic/Nonprofit Terms; Industry Terms: Not Available to Industry
How to cite: plex_307-3xflag-ccdb-blasticidin was a gift from Alejandro Chavez (Addgene plasmid # 201123 ; http://n2t.net/addgene:201123 ; RRID:Addgene_201123)
